Addgene plasmid #103799: pCIBN-tagBFP-hLaminB1
Purpose: BLInCR 'Localizer' construct that marks the nuclear lamina and is targeted by a PHR-tagged effector upon illumination with blue light
Depositing lab: Karsten Rippe. Publication: Real-time observation of light-controlled transcription in living cells. Rademacher A, Erdel F, Trojanowski J, Schumacher S, Rippe K. J Cell Sci. 2017 Dec 15;130(24):4213-4224. doi: 10.1242/jcs.205534. Epub 2017 Nov 9. PubMed 29122982.
Backbone
  Vector backbone: pEGFP-C1
  Backbone manufacturer: Clontech
  Backbone size w/o insert (bp): 3932
  Vector type: Mammalian Expression
  Selectable markers: Neomycin (select with G418)
Growth in bacteria
  Bacterial resistance: Kanamycin, 50 μg/mL
  Growth temperature: 37°C
  Growth strain: DH5alpha
  Copy number: High Copy
Gene/Insert
  Gene/Insert name: CIBN-tagBFP-hLaminB1 (alt name: N-terminus of CIB1)
  Species: H. sapiens (human), A. thaliana (mustard weed)
  Insert size (bp): 3056
  Entrez Gene: CIB1 (a.k.a. AT4G34530, T4L20.110, T4L20_110, cryptochrome-interacting basic-helix-loop-helix 1); LMNB1 (a.k.a. ADLD, LMN, LMN2, LMNB, MCPH26)
  Promoter: CMV
  Cloning method: Restriction Enzyme; 5′ cloning site NheI (not destroyed); 3′ cloning site BamHI (not destroyed)
  Sequencing primers: 5′ CMV-F
Terms and licenses: Academic/Nonprofit Terms; Industry Terms: Not Available to Industry
Depositor comments: EGFP was cut out from the backbone (NheI/BamHI cuts)
How to cite: pCIBN-tagBFP-hLaminB1 was a gift from Karsten Rippe (Addgene plasmid # 103799 ; http://n2t.net/addgene:103799 ; RRID:Addgene_103799)
