[The description below was written by a language model from this plasmid's Addgene catalogue record and pLannotate feature annotations shown in this document.]
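Description:
pCIBN-tagBFP-hLaminB1 is a mammalian expression plasmid built on the Clontech pEGFP-C1 backbone, from which the EGFP coding region was removed with NheI and BamHI and replaced by a roughly 3 kb fusion insert. It is propagated in E. coli from a high-copy ColE1/pUC-type origin and also carries an f1 origin. A single NeoR/KanR (Tn5 aminoglycoside phosphotransferase) gene sits behind tandem bacterial (bla) and SV40 early promoters and ends in an HSV TK polyadenylation signal, so it provides kanamycin resistance in bacteria and G418 selection in mammalian cells. The short large T antigen, ble and bGH poly(A) fragments in the annotation appear to be backbone remnants rather than functional elements.

The payload is one open reading frame driven by the CMV immediate early enhancer and promoter and terminated by the SV40 poly(A) signal. It joins CIBN, the N-terminal portion of the Arabidopsis thaliana CIB1 transcription factor, to the monomeric blue fluorescent protein TagBFP, followed by a short linker derived from the multiple cloning site and then human lamin B1. Lamin B1 incorporates into the nuclear lamina beneath the inner nuclear membrane, anchoring the fusion there, while TagBFP allows the lamina to be visualized. CIBN binds the photolyase homology region (PHR) of cryptochrome 2 once that domain has absorbed blue light.

The plasmid serves as a "localizer" in the BLInCR system. When it is co-expressed with a PHR-tagged effector, blue-light illumination recruits the effector to the nuclear lamina, allowing light-controlled relocalization of proteins to be followed in living cells.
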