Features (pLannotate 1.2.2; 17 found; start..end, strand, type, name):
     61..364     +  enhancer       CMV enhancer: human cytomegalovirus immediate early enhancer
    365..568     +  promoter       CMV promoter: human cytomegalovirus (CMV) immediate early promoter
    607..1116    +  CDS            CIBN: N-terminal portion of the CIB1 transcription factor from Arabidopsis thaliana binds to CRY2 (cryptochrome 2) that has absorbed blue light (Kennedy et al., 2010)
   1135..1833    +  CDS            TagBFP: TagBFP is a basic (constitutively fluorescent) blue fluorescent protein published in 2008, derived from Entacmaea quadricolor. It is reported to be a very rapidly-maturing monomer with very low acid sensitivity.
   1834..1878    +  misc_feature   MCS (fragment): multiple cloning site
   1879..3636    +  CDS            LMNB1: LMNB1_HUMAN - Also known as LMN2, LMNB. Experimental evidence at protein level: Swiss-Prot protein existence level 1. Lamins are components of the nuclear lamina, a fibrous layer on the nucleoplasmic side of the inner nuclear membrane, which is thought to provide a framework for the nuclear envelope and may also interact with chromatin. From Homo sapiens (Human).
   3640..3657    +  misc_feature   MCS (fragment): multiple cloning site
   3669..3753    +  CDS            large T antigen (fragment): large T antigen from SV40 (simian virus 40)
   3776..3897    +  polyA_signal   SV40 poly(A) signal: SV40 polyadenylation signal
   3931..4359    -  rep_origin     f1 ori (sequence partly withheld): f1 bacteriophage origin of replication; arrow indicates direction of (+) strand synthesis
   4386..4490    +  promoter       AmpR promoter: bla
   4492..4849    +  promoter       SV40 promoter: SV40 enhancer and early promoter
   4884..5678    +  CDS            NeoR/KanR: aminoglycoside phosphotransferase from Tn5; aph(3')-II (or nptII); confers resistance to neomycin, kanamycin, and G418 (Geneticin®)
   5699..5851    +  CDS            ble (fragment): BLE_KLEPN - Experimental evidence at protein level: Swiss-Prot protein existence level 1. Binding protein with a strong affinity to the bleomycin family of antibiotics. Binds to CL990; an antimitotic-antibiotic compound. From Klebsiella pneumoniae.
   5910..5957    +  polyA_signal   HSV TK poly(A) signal: herpes simplex virus thymidine kinase polyadenylation signal (Cole and Stacy, 1985)
   6048..6064    -  polyA_signal   bGH poly(A) signal (fragment): bovine growth hormone polyadenylation signal
   6286..6874    +  rep_origin     ori: high-copy-number ColE1/pMB1/pBR322/pUC origin of replication
>Addgene plasmid #103799 | pCIBN-tagBFP-hLaminB1 | depositor full sequence | sequence record 196656 | Full Sequence
TAGTTATTAATAGTAATCAATTACGGGGTCATTAGTTCATAGCCCATATATGGAGTTCCGCGTTACATAA
CTTACGGTAAATGGCCCGCCTGGCTGACCGCCCAACGACCCCCGCCCATTGACGTCAATAATGACGTATG
TTCCCATAGTAACGCCAATAGGGACTTTCCATTGACGTCAATGGGTGGAGTATTTACGGTAAACTGCCCA
CTTGGCAGTACATCAAGTGTATCATATGCCAAGTACGCCCCCTATTGACGTCAATGACGGTAAATGGCCC
GCCTGGCATTATGCCCAGTACATGACCTTATGGGACTTTCCTACTTGGCAGTACATCTACGTATTAGTCA
TCGCTATTACCATGGTGATGCGGTTTTGGCAGTACATCAATGGGCGTGGATAGCGGTTTGACTCACGGGG
ATTTCCAAGTCTCCACCCCATTGACGTCAATGGGAGTTTGTTTTGGCACCAAAATCAACGGGACTTTCCA
AAATGTCGTAACAACTCCGCCCCATTGACGCAAATGGGCGGTAGGCGTGTACGGTGGGAGGTCTATATAA
GCAGAGCTGGTTTAGTGAACCGTCAGATCCGCTAGCGCTCGCCACCATGAATGGAGCTATAGGAGGTGAC
CTTTTGCTCAATTTTCCTGACATGTCGGTCCTAGAGCGCCAAAGGGCTCACCTCAAGTACCTCAATCCCA
CCTTTGATTCTCCTCTCGCCGGCTTCTTTGCCGATTCTTCAATGATTACCGGCGGCGAGATGGACAGCTA
TCTTTCGACTGCCGGTTTGAATCTTCCGATGATGTACGGTGAGACGACGGTGGAAGGTGATTCAAGACTC
TCAATTTCGCCGGAAACGACGCTTGGGACTGGAAATTTCAAGGCAGCGAAGTTTGATACAGAGACTAAGG
ATTGTAATGAGGCGGCGAAGAAGATGACGATGAACAGAGATGACCTAGTAGAAGAAGGAGAAGAAGAGAA
GTCGAAAATAACAGAGCAAAACAATGGGAGCACAAAAAGCATCAAGAAGATGAAACACAAAGCCAAGAAA
GAAGAGAACAATTTCTCTAATGATTCATCTAAAGTGACGAAGGAATTGGAGAAAACGGATTATATTCATG
GACCGGTCGCCACCATGAGCGAGCTGATTAAGGAGAACATGCACATGAAGCTGTACATGGAGGGCACCGT
GGACAACCATCACTTCAAGTGCACATCCGAGGGCGAAGGCAAGCCCTACGAGGGCACCCAGACCATGAGA
ATCAAGGTGGTCGAGGGCGGCCCTCTCCCCTTCGCCTTCGACATCCTGGCTACTAGCTTCCTCTACGGCA
GCAAGACCTTCATCAACCACACCCAGGGCATCCCCGACTTCTTCAAGCAGTCCTTCCCTGAGGGCTTCAC
ATGGGAGAGAGTCACCACATACGAAGACGGGGGCGTGCTGACCGCTACCCAGGACACCAGCCTCCAGGAC
GGCTGCCTCATCTACAACGTCAAGATCAGAGGGGTGAACTTCACATCCAACGGCCCTGTGATGCAGAAGA
AAACACTCGGCTGGGAGGCCTTCACCGAGACGCTGTACCCCGCTGACGGCGGCCTGGAAGGCAGAAACGA
CATGGCCCTGAAGCTCGTGGGCGGGAGCCATCTGATCGCAAACATCAAGACCACATATAGATCCAAGAAA
CCCGCTAAGAACCTCAAGATGCCTGGCGTCTACTATGTGGACTACAGACTGGAAAGAATCAAGGAGGCCA
ACAACGAGACCTACGTCGAGCAGCACGAGGTGGCAGTGGCCAGATACTGCGACCTCCCTAGCAAACTGGG
GCACAAGCTTAATTCCGGACTCAGATCTCGAGCTCAAGCTTCGAATTCTGCAGTCGACATGGCGACTGCG
ACCCCCGTGCCGCCGCGGATGGGCAGCCGCGCTGGCGGCCCCACCACGCCGCTGAGCCCCACGCGCCTGT
CGCGGCTCCAGGAGAAGGAGGAGCTGCGCGAGCTCAATGACCGGCTGGCGGTGTACATCGACAAGGTGCG
CAGCCTGGAGACGGAGAACAGCGCGCTGCAGCTGCAGGTGACGGAGCGCGAGGAGGTGCGCGGCCGTGAG
CTCACCGGCCTCAAGGCGCTCTACGAGACCGAGCTGGCCGACGCGCGACGCGCGCTCGACGACACGGCCC
GCGAGCGCGCCAAGCTGCAGATCGAGCTGGGCAAGTGCAAGGCGGAACACGACCAGCTGCTCCTCAACTA
TGCTAAGAAGGAATCTGATCTTAATGGCGCCCAGATCAAGCTTCGAGAATATGAAGCAGCACTGAATTCG
AAAGATGCAGCTCTTGCTACTGCACTTGGTGACAAAAAAAGTTTAGAGGGAGATTTGGAGGATCTGAAGG
ATCAGATTGCCCAGTTGGAAGCCTCCTTAGCTGCAGCCAAAAAACAGTTAGCAGATGAAACTTTACTTAA
AGTAGATTTGGAGAATCGTTGTCAGAGCCTTACTGAGGACTTGGAGTTTCGCAAAAGCATGTATGAAGAG
GAGATTAACGAGACCAGAAGGAAGCATGAAACGCGCTTGGTAGAGGTGGATTCTGGGCGTCAAATTGAGT
ATGAGTACAAGCTGGCGCAAGCCCTTCATGAGATGAGAGAGCAACATGATGCCCAAGTGAGGCTGTATAA
GGAGGAGCTGGAGCAGACTTACCATGCCAAACTTGAGAATGCCAGACTGTCATCAGAGATGAATACTTCT
ACTGTCAACAGTGCCAGGGAAGAACTGATGGAAAGCCGCATGAGAATTGAGAGCCTTTCATCCCAGCTTT
CTAATCTACAGAAAGAGTCTAGAGCATGTTTGGAAAGGATTCAAGAATTAGAGGACTTGCTTGCTAAAGA
AAAAGACAACTCTCGTCGCATGCTGACAGACAAAGAGAGAGAGATGGCGGAAATAAGGGATCAAATGCAG
CAACAGCTGAATGACTATGAACAGCTTCTTGATGTAAAGTTAGCCCTGGACATGGAAATCAGTGCTTACA
GGAAACTCTTAGAAGGCGAAGAAGAGAGGTTGAAGCTGTCTCCAAGCCCTTCTTCCCGTGTGACAGTATC
CCGAGCATCCTCAAGTCGTAGTGTACGTACAACTAGAGGAAAGCGGAAGAGGGTTGATGTGGAAGAATCA
GAGGCGAGTAGTAGTGTTAGCATCTCTCATTCCGCCTCAGCCACTGGAAATGTTTGCATCGAAGAAATTG
ATGTTGATGGGAAATTTATCCGCTTGAAGAACACTTCTGAACAGGATCAACCAATGGGAGGCTGGGAGAT
GATCAGAAAAATTGGAGACACATCAGTCAGTTATAAATATACCTCAAGATATGTGCTGAAGGCAGGCCAG
ACTGTTACAATTTGGGCTGCAAACGCTGGTGTCACAGCCAGCCCCCCAACTGACCTCATCTGGAAGAACC
AGAACTCGTGGGGCACTGGCGAAGATGTGAAGGTTATATTGAAAAATTCTCAGGGAGAGGAGGTTGCTCA
AAGAAGTACAGTCTTTAAAACAACCATACCTGAAGAAGAGGAGGAGGAGGAAGAAGCAGCTGGAGTGGTT
GTTGAGGAAGAACTTTTCCACCAGCAGGGAACCCCAAGAGCATCCAATAGAAGCTGTGCAATTATGTAAG
GGCCCGGGATCCACCGGATCTAGATAACTGATCATAATCAGCCATACCACATTTGTAGAGGTTTTACTTG
CTTTAAAAAACCTCCCACACCTCCCCCTGAACCTGAAACATAAAATGAATGCAATTGTTGTTGTTAACTT
GTTTATTGCAGCTTATAATGGTTACAAATAAAGCAATAGCATCACAAATTTCACAAATAAAGCATTTTTT
TCACTGCATTCTAGTTGTGGTTTGTCCAAACTCATCAATGTATCTTAAGGCGTAAATTGTAAGCGTTAAT
ATTTTGTTAAAATTCGCGTTAAATTTTTGTTAAATCAGCTCATTTTTTAACCAATAGGCCGAAATCGGCA
AAATCCCTTATAAATCAAAAGAATAGACCGAGATAGGGT
[37 nt withheld, positions 4030-4066]
AAAGAACGTGGACTCCAACGTCAAAGG
[49 nt withheld, positions 4094-4142]
T
[91 nt withheld, positions 4144-4234]
G
[124 nt withheld, positions 4236-4359]
CAGGTGGCACTTTTCGGGGAAATGTGCGCGGAACCCCTATTTGTTTATTTTTCTAAATACATTCAAATAT
GTATCCGCTCATGAGACAATAACCCTGATAAATGCTTCAATAATATTGAAAAAGGAAGAGTCCTGAGGCG
GAAAGAACCAGCTGTGGAATGTGTGTCAGTTAGGGTGTGGAAAGTCCCCAGGCTCCCCAGCAGGCAGAAG
TATGCAAAGCATGCATCTCAATTAGTCAGCAACCAGGTGTGGAAAGTCCCCAGGCTCCCCAGCAGGCAGA
AGTATGCAAAGCATGCATCTCAATTAGTCAGCAACCATAGTCCCGCCCCTAACTCCGCCCATCCCGCCCC
TAACTCCGCCCAGTTCCGCCCATTCTCCGCCCCATGGCTGACTAATTTTTTTTATTTATGCAGAGGCCGA
GGCCGCCTCGGCCTCTGAGCTATTCCAGAAGTAGTGAGGAGGCTTTTTTGGAGGCCTAGGCTTTTGCAAA
GATCGATCAAGAGACAGGATGAGGATCGTTTCGCATGATTGAACAAGATGGATTGCACGCAGGTTCTCCG
GCCGCTTGGGTGGAGAGGCTATTCGGCTATGACTGGGCACAACAGACAATCGGCTGCTCTGATGCCGCCG
TGTTCCGGCTGTCAGCGCAGGGGCGCCCGGTTCTTTTTGTCAAGACCGACCTGTCCGGTGCCCTGAATGA
ACTGCAAGACGAGGCAGCGCGGCTATCGTGGCTGGCCACGACGGGCGTTCCTTGCGCAGCTGTGCTCGAC
GTTGTCACTGAAGCGGGAAGGGACTGGCTGCTATTGGGCGAAGTGCCGGGGCAGGATCTCCTGTCATCTC
ACCTTGCTCCTGCCGAGAAAGTATCCATCATGGCTGATGCAATGCGGCGGCTGCATACGCTTGATCCGGC
TACCTGCCCATTCGACCACCAAGCGAAACATCGCATCGAGCGAGCACGTACTCGGATGGAAGCCGGTCTT
GTCGATCAGGATGATCTGGACGAAGAGCATCAGGGGCTCGCGCCAGCCGAACTGTTCGCCAGGCTCAAGG
CGAGCATGCCCGACGGCGAGGATCTCGTCGTGACCCATGGCGATGCCTGCTTGCCGAATATCATGGTGGA
AAATGGCCGCTTTTCTGGATTCATCGACTGTGGCCGGCTGGGTGTGGCGGACCGCTATCAGGACATAGCG
TTGGCTACCCGTGATATTGCTGAAGAGCTTGGCGGCGAATGGGCTGACCGCTTCCTCGTGCTTTACGGTA
TCGCCGCTCCCGATTCGCAGCGCATCGCCTTCTATCGCCTTCTTGACGAGTTCTTCTGAGCGGGACTCTG
GGGTTCGAAATGACCGACCAAGCGACGCCCAACCTGCCATCACGAGATTTCGATTCCACCGCCGCCTTCT
ATGAAAGGTTGGGCTTCGGAATCGTTTTCCGGGACGCCGGCTGGATGATCCTCCAGCGCGGGGATCTCAT
GCTGGAGTTCTTCGCCCACCCTAGGGGGAGGCTAACTGAAACACGGAAGGAGACAATACCGGAAGGAACC
CGCGCTATGACGGCAATAAAAAGACAGAATAAAACGCACGGTGTTGGGTCGTTTGTTCATAAACGCGGGG
TTCGGTCCCAGGGCTGGCACTCTGTCGATACCCCACCGAGACCCCATTGGGGCCAATACGCCCGCGTTTC
TTCCTTTTCCCCACCCCACCCCCCAAGTTCGGGTGAAGGCCCAGGGCTCGCAGCCAACGTCGGGGCGGCA
GGCCCTGCCATAGCCTCAGGTTACTCATATATACTTTAGATTGATTTAAAACTTCATTTTTAATTTAAAA
GGATCTAGGTGAAGATCCTTTTTGATAATCTCATGACCAAAATCCCTTAACGTGAGTTTTCGTTCCACTG
AGCGTCAGACCCCGTAGAAAAGATCAAAGGATCTTCTTGAGATCCTTTTTTTCTGCGCGTAATCTGCTGC
TTGCAAACAAAAAAACCACCGCTACCAGCGGTGGTTTGTTTGCCGGATCAAGAGCTACCAACTCTTTTTC
CGAAGGTAACTGGCTTCAGCAGAGCGCAGATACCAAATACTGTCCTTCTAGTGTAGCCGTAGTTAGGCCA
CCACTTCAAGAACTCTGTAGCACCGCCTACATACCTCGCTCTGCTAATCCTGTTACCAGTGGCTGCTGCC
AGTGGCGATAAGTCGTGTCTTACCGGGTTGGACTCAAGACGATAGTTACCGGATAAGGCGCAGCGGTCGG
GCTGAACGGGGGGTTCGTGCACACAGCCCAGCTTGGAGCGAACGACCTACACCGAACTGAGATACCTACA
GCGTGAGCTATGAGAAAGCGCCACGCTTCCCGAAGGGAGAAAGGCGGACAGGTATCCGGTAAGCGGCAGG
GTCGGAACAGGAGAGCGCACGAGGGAGCTTCCAGGGGGAAACGCCTGGTATCTTTATAGTCCTGTCGGGT
TTCGCCACCTCTGACTTGAGCGTCGATTTTTGTGATGCTCGTCAGGGGGGCGGAGCCTATGGAAAAACGC
CAGCAACGCGGCCTTTTTACGGTTCCTGGCCTTTTGCTGGCCTTTTGCTCACATGTTCTTTCCTGCGTTA
TCCCCTGATTCTGTGGATAACCGTATTACCGCCATGCAT
