Features (pLannotate 1.2.2; 17 found; start..end, strand, type, name):
     61..364     +  enhancer       CMV enhancer: human cytomegalovirus immediate early enhancer
    365..568     +  promoter       CMV promoter: human cytomegalovirus (CMV) immediate early promoter
    607..1116    +  CDS            CIBN: N-terminal portion of the CIB1 transcription factor from Arabidopsis thaliana binds to CRY2 (cryptochrome 2) that has absorbed blue light (Kennedy et al., 2010)
   1135..1833    +  CDS            TagBFP: TagBFP is a basic (constitutively fluorescent) blue fluorescent protein published in 2008, derived from Entacmaea quadricolor. It is reported to be a very rapidly-maturing monomer with very low acid sensitivity.
   1834..1878    +  misc_feature   MCS (fragment): multiple cloning site
   1879..3636    +  CDS            LMNB1: LMNB1_HUMAN - Also known as LMN2, LMNB. Experimental evidence at protein level: Swiss-Prot protein existence level 1. Lamins are components of the nuclear lamina, a fibrous layer on the nucleoplasmic side of the inner nuclear membrane, which is thought to provide a framework for the nuclear envelope and may also interact with chromatin. From Homo sapiens (Human).
   3640..3657    +  misc_feature   MCS (fragment): multiple cloning site
   3669..3753    +  CDS            large T antigen (fragment): large T antigen from SV40 (simian virus 40)
   3776..3897    +  polyA_signal   SV40 poly(A) signal: SV40 polyadenylation signal
   3931..4359    -  rep_origin     f1 ori (sequence partly withheld): f1 bacteriophage origin of replication; arrow indicates direction of (+) strand synthesis
   4386..4490    +  promoter       AmpR promoter: bla
   4492..4849    +  promoter       SV40 promoter: SV40 enhancer and early promoter
   4884..5678    +  CDS            NeoR/KanR: aminoglycoside phosphotransferase from Tn5; aph(3')-II (or nptII); confers resistance to neomycin, kanamycin, and G418 (Geneticin®)
   5699..5851    +  CDS            ble (fragment): BLE_KLEPN - Experimental evidence at protein level: Swiss-Prot protein existence level 1. Binding protein with a strong affinity to the bleomycin family of antibiotics. Binds to CL990; an antimitotic-antibiotic compound. From Klebsiella pneumoniae.
   5910..5957    +  polyA_signal   HSV TK poly(A) signal: herpes simplex virus thymidine kinase polyadenylation signal (Cole and Stacy, 1985)
   6048..6064    -  polyA_signal   bGH poly(A) signal (fragment): bovine growth hormone polyadenylation signal
   6286..6874    +  rep_origin     ori: high-copy-number ColE1/pMB1/pBR322/pUC origin of replication
>Addgene plasmid #103799 | pCIBN-tagBFP-hLaminB1 | addgene full sequence | sequence record 199195 | Addgene NGS Result
TAGTTATTAATAGTAATCAATTACGGGGTCATTAGTTCATAGCCCATATATGGAGTTCCGCGTTACATAA
CTTACGGTAAATGGCCCGCCTGGCTGACCGCCCAACGACCCCCGCCCATTGACGTCAATAATGACGTATG
TTCCCATAGTAACGCCAATAGGGACTTTCCATTGACGTCAATGGGTGGAGTATTTACGGTAAACTGCCCA
CTTGGCAGTACATCAAGTGTATCATATGCCAAGTACGCCCCCTATTGACGTCAATGACGGTAAATGGCCC
GCCTGGCATTATGCCCAGTACATGACCTTATGGGACTTTCCTACTTGGCAGTACATCTACGTATTAGTCA
TCGCTATTACCATGGTGATGCGGTTTTGGCAGTACATCAATGGGCGTGGATAGCGGTTTGACTCACGGGG
ATTTCCAAGTCTCCACCCCATTGACGTCAATGGGAGTTTGTTTTGGCACCAAAATCAACGGGACTTTCCA
AAATGTCGTAACAACTCCGCCCCATTGACGCAAATGGGCGGTAGGCGTGTACGGTGGGAGGTCTATATAA
GCAGAGCTGGTTTAGTGAACCGTCAGATCCGCTAGCGCTCGCCACCATGAATGGAGCTATAGGAGGTGAC
CTTTTGCTCAATTTTCCTGACATGTCGGTCCTAGAGCGCCAAAGGGCTCACCTCAAGTACCTCAATCCCA
CCTTTGATTCTCCTCTCGCCGGCTTCTTTGCCGATTCTTCAATGATTACCGGCGGCGAGATGGACAGCTA
TCTTTCGACTGCCGGTTTGAATCTTCCGATGATGTACGGTGAGACGACGGTGGAAGGTGATTCAAGACTC
TCAATTTCGCCGGAAACGACGCTTGGGACTGGAAATTTCAAGGCAGCGAAGTTTGATACAGAGACTAAGG
ATTGTAATGAGGCGGCGAAGAAGATGACGATGAACAGAGATGACCTAGTAGAAGAAGGAGAAGAAGAGAA
GTCGAAAATAACAGAGCAAAACAATGGGAGCACAAAAAGCATCAAGAAGATGAAACACAAAGCCAAGAAA
GAAGAGAACAATTTCTCTAATGATTCATCTAAAGTGACGAAGGAATTGGAGAAAACGGATTATATTCATG
GACCGGTCGCCACCATGAGCGAGCTGATTAAGGAGAACATGCACATGAAGCTGTACATGGAGGGCACCGT
GGACAACCATCACTTCAAGTGCACATCCGAGGGCGAAGGCAAGCCCTACGAGGGCACCCAGACCATGAGA
ATCAAGGTGGTCGAGGGCGGCCCTCTCCCCTTCGCCTTCGACATCCTGGCTACTAGCTTCCTCTACGGCA
GCAAGACCTTCATCAACCACACCCAGGGCATCCCCGACTTCTTCAAGCAGTCCTTCCCTGAGGGCTTCAC
ATGGGAGAGAGTCACCACATACGAAGACGGGGGCGTGCTGACCGCTACCCAGGACACCAGCCTCCAGGAC
GGCTGCCTCATCTACAACGTCAAGATCAGAGGGGTGAACTTCACATCCAACGGCCCTGTGATGCAGAAGA
AAACACTCGGCTGGGAGGCCTTCACCGAGACGCTGTACCCCGCTGACGGCGGCCTGGAAGGCAGAAACGA
CATGGCCCTGAAGCTCGTGGGCGGGAGCCATCTGATCGCAAACATCAAGACCACATATAGATCCAAGAAA
CCCGCTAAGAACCTCAAGATGCCTGGCGTCTACTATGTGGACTACAGACTGGAAAGAATCAAGGAGGCCA
ACAACGAGACCTACGTCGAGCAGCACGAGGTGGCAGTGGCCAGATACTGCGACCTCCCTAGCAAACTGGG
GCACAAGCTTAATTCCGGACTCAGATCTCGAGCTCAAGCTTCGAATTCTGCAGTCGACATGGCGACTGCG
ACCCCCGTGCCGCCGCGGATGGGCAGCCGCGCTGGCGGCCCCACCACGCCGCTGAGCCCCACGCGCCTGT
CGCGGCTCCAGGAGAAGGAGGAGCTGCGCGAGCTCAATGACCGGCTGGCGGTGTACATCGACAAGGTGCG
CAGCCTGGAGACGGAGAACAGCGCGCTGCAGCTGCAGGTGACGGAGCGCGAGGAGGTGCGCGGCCGTGAG
CTCACCGGCCTCAAGGCGCTCTACGAGACCGAGCTGGCCGACGCGCGACGCGCGCTCGACGACACGGCCC
GCGAGCGCGCCAAGCTGCAGATCGAGCTGGGCAAGTGCAAGGCGGAACACGACCAGCTGCTCCTCAACTA
TGCTAAGAAGGAATCTGATCTTAATGGCGCCCAGATCAAGCTTCGAGAATATGAAGCAGCACTGAATTCG
AAAGATGCAGCTCTTGCTACTGCACTTGGTGACAAAAAAAGTTTAGAGGGAGATTTGGAGGATCTGAAGG
ATCAGATTGCCCAGTTGGAAGCCTCCTTAGCTGCAGCCAAAAAACAGTTAGCAGATGAAACTTTACTTAA
AGTAGATTTGGAGAATCGTTGTCAGAGCCTTACTGAGGACTTGGAGTTTCGCAAAAGCATGTATGAAGAG
GAGATTAACGAGACCAGAAGGAAGCATGAAACGCGCTTGGTAGAGGTGGATTCTGGGCGTCAAATTGAGT
ATGAGTACAAGCTGGCGCAAGCCCTTCATGAGATGAGAGAGCAACATGATGCCCAAGTGAGGCTGTATAA
GGAGGAGCTGGAGCAGACTTACCATGCCAAACTTGAGAATGCCAGACTGTCATCAGAGATGAATACTTCT
ACTGTCAACAGTGCCAGGGAAGAACTGATGGAAAGCCGCATGAGAATTGAGAGCCTTTCATCCCAGCTTT
CTAATCTACAGAAAGAGTCTAGAGCATGTTTGGAAAGGATTCAAGAATTAGAGGACTTGCTTGCTAAAGA
AAAAGACAACTCTCGTCGCATGCTGACAGACAAAGAGAGAGAGATGGCGGAAATAAGGGATCAAATGCAG
CAACAGCTGAATGACTATGAACAGCTTCTTGATGTAAAGTTAGCCCTGGACATGGAAATCAGTGCTTACA
GGAAACTCTTAGAAGGCGAAGAAGAGAGGTTGAAGCTGTCTCCAAGCCCTTCTTCCCGTGTGACAGTATC
CCGAGCATCCTCAAGTCGTAGTGTACGTACAACTAGAGGAAAGCGGAAGAGGGTTGATGTGGAAGAATCA
GAGGCGAGTAGTAGTGTTAGCATCTCTCATTCCGCCTCAGCCACTGGAAATGTTTGCATCGAAGAAATTG
ATGTTGATGGGAAATTTATCCGCTTGAAGAACACTTCTGAACAGGATCAACCAATGGGAGGCTGGGAGAT
GATCAGAAAAATTGGAGACACATCAGTCAGTTATAAATATACCTCAAGATATGTGCTGAAGGCAGGCCAG
ACTGTTACAATTTGGGCTGCAAACGCTGGTGTCACAGCCAGCCCCCCAACTGACCTCATCTGGAAGAACC
AGAACTCGTGGGGCACTGGCGAAGATGTGAAGGTTATATTGAAAAATTCTCAGGGAGAGGAGGTTGCTCA
AAGAAGTACAGTCTTTAAAACAACCATACCTGAAGAAGAGGAGGAGGAGGAAGAAGCAGCTGGAGTGGTT
GTTGAGGAAGAACTTTTCCACCAGCAGGGAACCCCAAGAGCATCCAATAGAAGCTGTGCAATTATGTAAG
GGCCCGGGATCCACCGGATCTAGATAACTGATCATAATCAGCCATACCACATTTGTAGAGGTTTTACTTG
CTTTAAAAAACCTCCCACACCTCCCCCTGAACCTGAAACATAAAATGAATGCAATTGTTGTTGTTAACTT
GTTTATTGCAGCTTATAATGGTTACAAATAAAGCAATAGCATCACAAATTTCACAAATAAAGCATTTTTT
TCACTGCATTCTAGTTGTGGTTTGTCCAAACTCATCAATGTATCTTAAGGCGTAAATTGTAAGCGTTAAT
ATTTTGTTAAAATTCGCGTTAAATTTTTGTTAAATCAGCTCATTTTTTAACCAATAGGCCGAAATCGGCA
AAATCCCTTATAAATCAAAAGAATAGACCGAGATAGGGT
[37 nt withheld, positions 4030-4066]
AAAGAACGTGGACTCCAACGTCAAAGG
[49 nt withheld, positions 4094-4142]
T
[91 nt withheld, positions 4144-4234]
G
[124 nt withheld, positions 4236-4359]
CAGGTGGCACTTTTCGGGGAAATGTGCGCGGAACCCCTATTTGTTTATTTTTCTAAATACATTCAAATAT
GTATCCGCTCATGAGACAATAACCCTGATAAATGCTTCAATAATATTGAAAAAGGAAGAGTCCTGAGGCG
GAAAGAACCAGCTGTGGAATGTGTGTCAGTTAGGGTGTGGAAAGTCCCCAGGCTCCCCAGCAGGCAGAAG
TATGCAAAGCATGCATCTCAATTAGTCAGCAACCAGGTGTGGAAAGTCCCCAGGCTCCCCAGCAGGCAGA
AGTATGCAAAGCATGCATCTCAATTAGTCAGCAACCATAGTCCCGCCCCTAACTCCGCCCATCCCGCCCC
TAACTCCGCCCAGTTCCGCCCATTCTCCGCCCCATGGCTGACTAATTTTTTTTATTTATGCAGAGGCCGA
GGCCGCCTCGGCCTCTGAGCTATTCCAGAAGTAGTGAGGAGGCTTTTTTGGAGGCCTAGGCTTTTGCAAA
GATCGATCAAGAGACAGGATGAGGATCGTTTCGCATGATTGAACAAGATGGATTGCACGCAGGTTCTCCG
GCCGCTTGGGTGGAGAGGCTATTCGGCTATGACTGGGCACAACAGACAATCGGCTGCTCTGATGCCGCCG
TGTTCCGGCTGTCAGCGCAGGGGCGCCCGGTTCTTTTTGTCAAGACCGACCTGTCCGGTGCCCTGAATGA
ACTGCAAGACGAGGCAGCGCGGCTATCGTGGCTGGCCACGACGGGCGTTCCTTGCGCAGCTGTGCTCGAC
GTTGTCACTGAAGCGGGAAGGGACTGGCTGCTATTGGGCGAAGTGCCGGGGCAGGATCTCCTGTCATCTC
ACCTTGCTCCTGCCGAGAAAGTATCCATCATGGCTGATGCAATGCGGCGGCTGCATACGCTTGATCCGGC
TACCTGCCCATTCGACCACCAAGCGAAACATCGCATCGAGCGAGCACGTACTCGGATGGAAGCCGGTCTT
GTCGATCAGGATGATCTGGACGAAGAGCATCAGGGGCTCGCGCCAGCCGAACTGTTCGCCAGGCTCAAGG
CGAGCATGCCCGACGGCGAGGATCTCGTCGTGACCCATGGCGATGCCTGCTTGCCGAATATCATGGTGGA
AAATGGCCGCTTTTCTGGATTCATCGACTGTGGCCGGCTGGGTGTGGCGGACCGCTATCAGGACATAGCG
TTGGCTACCCGTGATATTGCTGAAGAGCTTGGCGGCGAATGGGCTGACCGCTTCCTCGTGCTTTACGGTA
TCGCCGCTCCCGATTCGCAGCGCATCGCCTTCTATCGCCTTCTTGACGAGTTCTTCTGAGCGGGACTCTG
GGGTTCGAAATGACCGACCAAGCGACGCCCAACCTGCCATCACGAGATTTCGATTCCACCGCCGCCTTCT
ATGAAAGGTTGGGCTTCGGAATCGTTTTCCGGGACGCCGGCTGGATGATCCTCCAGCGCGGGGATCTCAT
GCTGGAGTTCTTCGCCCACCCTAGGGGGAGGCTAACTGAAACACGGAAGGAGACAATACCGGAAGGAACC
CGCGCTATGACGGCAATAAAAAGACAGAATAAAACGCACGGTGTTGGGTCGTTTGTTCATAAACGCGGGG
TTCGGTCCCAGGGCTGGCACTCTGTCGATACCCCACCGAGACCCCATTGGGGCCAATACGCCCGCGTTTC
TTCCTTTTCCCCACCCCACCCCCCAAGTTCGGGTGAAGGCCCAGGGCTCGCAGCCAACGTCGGGGCGGCA
GGCCCTGCCATAGCCTCAGGTTACTCATATATACTTTAGATTGATTTAAAACTTCATTTTTAATTTAAAA
GGATCTAGGTGAAGATCCTTTTTGATAATCTCATGACCAAAATCCCTTAACGTGAGTTTTCGTTCCACTG
AGCGTCAGACCCCGTAGAAAAGATCAAAGGATCTTCTTGAGATCCTTTTTTTCTGCGCGTAATCTGCTGC
TTGCAAACAAAAAAACCACCGCTACCAGCGGTGGTTTGTTTGCCGGATCAAGAGCTACCAACTCTTTTTC
CGAAGGTAACTGGCTTCAGCAGAGCGCAGATACCAAATACTGTTCTTCTAGTGTAGCCGTAGTTAGGCCA
CCACTTCAAGAACTCTGTAGCACCGCCTACATACCTCGCTCTGCTAATCCTGTTACCAGTGGCTGCTGCC
AGTGGCGATAAGTCGTGTCTTACCGGGTTGGACTCAAGACGATAGTTACCGGATAAGGCGCAGCGGTCGG
GCTGAACGGGGGGTTCGTGCACACAGCCCAGCTTGGAGCGAACGACCTACACCGAACTGAGATACCTACA
GCGTGAGCTATGAGAAAGCGCCACGCTTCCCGAAGGGAGAAAGGCGGACAGGTATCCGGTAAGCGGCAGG
GTCGGAACAGGAGAGCGCACGAGGGAGCTTCCAGGGGGAAACGCCTGGTATCTTTATAGTCCTGTCGGGT
TTCGCCACCTCTGACTTGAGCGTCGATTTTTGTGATGCTCGTCAGGGGGGCGGAGCCTATGGAAAAACGC
CAGCAACGCGGCCTTTTTACGGTTCCTGGCCTTTTGCTGGCCTTTTGCTCACATGTTCTTTCCTGCGTTA
TCCCCTGATTCTGTGGATAACCGTATTACCGCCATGCAT
