>Addgene plasmid #103799 | pCIBN-tagBFP-hLaminB1 | depositor partial sequence | sequence record 196657 | CIBN
ATGAATGGAGCTATAGGAGGTGACCTTTTGCTCAATTTTCCTGACATGTCGGTCCTAGAGCGCCAAAGGG
CTCACCTCAAGTACCTCAATCCCACCTTTGATTCTCCTCTCGCCGGCTTCTTTGCCGATTCTTCAATGAT
TACCGGCGGCGAGATGGACAGCTATCTTTCGACTGCCGGTTTGAATCTTCCGATGATGTACGGTGAGACG
ACGGTGGAAGGTGATTCAAGACTCTCAATTTCGCCGGAAACGACGCTTGGGACTGGAAATTTCAAGGCAG
CGAAGTTTGATACAGAGACTAAGGATTGTAATGAGGCGGCGAAGAAGATGACGATGAACAGAGATGACCT
AGTAGAAGAAGGAGAAGAAGAGAAGTCGAAAATAACAGAGCAAAACAATGGGAGCACAAAAAGCATCAAG
AAGATGAAACACAAAGCCAAGAAAGAAGAGAACAATTTCTCTAATGATTCATCTAAAGTGACGAAGGAAT
TGGAGAAAACGGATTATATTCAT
