>Addgene plasmid #103799 | pCIBN-tagBFP-hLaminB1 | depositor partial sequence | sequence record 196658 | tagBFP
ATGAGCGAGCTGATTAAGGAGAACATGCACATGAAGCTGTACATGGAGGGCACCGTGGACAACCATCACT
TCAAGTGCACATCCGAGGGCGAAGGCAAGCCCTACGAGGGCACCCAGACCATGAGAATCAAGGTGGTCGA
GGGCGGCCCTCTCCCCTTCGCCTTCGACATCCTGGCTACTAGCTTCCTCTACGGCAGCAAGACCTTCATC
AACCACACCCAGGGCATCCCCGACTTCTTCAAGCAGTCCTTCCCTGAGGGCTTCACATGGGAGAGAGTCA
CCACATACGAAGACGGGGGCGTGCTGACCGCTACCCAGGACACCAGCCTCCAGGACGGCTGCCTCATCTA
CAACGTCAAGATCAGAGGGGTGAACTTCACATCCAACGGCCCTGTGATGCAGAAGAAAACACTCGGCTGG
GAGGCCTTCACCGAGACGCTGTACCCCGCTGACGGCGGCCTGGAAGGCAGAAACGACATGGCCCTGAAGC
TCGTGGGCGGGAGCCATCTGATCGCAAACATCAAGACCACATATAGATCCAAGAAACCCGCTAAGAACCT
CAAGATGCCTGGCGTCTACTATGTGGACTACAGACTGGAAAGAATCAAGGAGGCCAACAACGAGACCTAC
GTCGAGCAGCACGAGGTGGCAGTGGCCAGATACTGCGACCTCCCTAGCAAACTGGGGCACAAGCTTAAT
